Addgene plasmid #27791: ACV
Depositing lab: Steven Vogel. Publication: Anomalous surplus energy transfer observed with multiple FRET acceptors. Koushik SV, Blank PS, Vogel SS. PLoS One. 2009 Nov 25;4(11):e8031. doi: 10.1371/journal.pone.0008031. PubMed 19946626.
Backbone
  Vector backbone: pEGFP-C1
  Backbone manufacturer: Clontech
  Backbone size w/o insert (bp): 3940
  Vector type: Mammalian Expression ; Stoichiometry standard
Growth in bacteria
  Bacterial resistance: Kanamycin, 50 μg/mL
  Growth temperature: 37°C
  Growth strain: DH5alpha
  Copy number: High Copy
Gene/Insert
  Gene/Insert name: Amber-Cerulean-Venus (alt name: ACV)
  Insert size (bp): 2110
  Cloning method: Restriction Enzyme; 5′ cloning site NheI (not destroyed); 3′ cloning site BamHI (not destroyed)
  Sequencing primers: 5′ CCAAAATCAACGGGACTTTCC; 3′ CAGGTTCAGGGGGAGGTGTGG
Terms and licenses: Academic/Nonprofit Terms; Industry Terms: Not Available to Industry
Depositor comments: Amber can be excised using a NheI-BSP E1 double digest; Cerulean by BglII-SalI and Venus by SalI-BamHI. The full insert can be released by a NheI-BamHI double-digest. Due to the multiple fluorescent protein repeats in this plasmid, Addgene is unable to confirm the entire insert by sequencing. Please see Addgene's diagnostic digest for this plasmid by clicking the Notes from Addgene link above.
How to cite: ACV was a gift from Steven Vogel (Addgene plasmid # 27791 ; http://n2t.net/addgene:27791 ; RRID:Addgene_27791)
