[The description below was written by a language model from this plasmid's Addgene catalogue record.]
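Description:
ACV is a mammalian expression plasmid built on the Clontech pEGFP-C1 backbone (about 3.9 kb without insert) and catalogued as a stoichiometry standard for fluorescence work. It is maintained in E. coli as a high-copy plasmid under kanamycin selection. No feature table accompanies the record, so the promoter, polyadenylation signal and origins are not explicitly listed. The pEGFP-C1 family normally drives expression from the CMV immediate-early promoter with an SV40 polyA. It carries a pUC origin and a dual kanamycin/neomycin resistance cassette, but these elements are inferred from the backbone rather than confirmed here.

The roughly 2.1 kb insert, cloned between NheI and BamHI sites that both remain intact, encodes a tandem fusion of three fluorescent-protein modules in the order Amber, Cerulean, Venus. Cerulean is a cyan FRET donor and Venus a yellow acceptor. Amber is generally known as a Venus-derived variant that folds but does not fluoresce or act as an acceptor, although the record itself does not define it. It can therefore serve as a spacer that keeps the size and geometry of the concatemer comparable to related constructs. The design is modular. Amber can be removed with NheI and BspEI, Cerulean with BglII and SalI, and Venus with SalI and BamHI, so positions can be swapped to build other arrangements.

The associated publication concerns energy transfer with multiple FRET acceptors. This fits use of ACV as a reference construct with fixed donor:acceptor stoichiometry and defined positions for calibrating FRET measurements in living cells. Because the fluorescent-protein sequences are repeated, the repository could not confirm the full insert by sequencing and relied on a diagnostic digest instead.
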