>Addgene plasmid #27791 | ACV | addgene partial sequence | sequence record 34799 | 27791 with pEXFP-3 (5' CAGGTTCAGGGGGAGGTGTGG 3')
AACTCTACAATGTGGTATGGCTGATTATGATCAGTTATCTAGATCCGGTGGATCCCTTGTACAGCTCGTC
CATGCCGAGAGTGATCCCGGCGGCGGTCACGAACTCCAGCAGGACCATGTGATCGCGCTTCTCGTTGGGG
TCTTTGCTCAGCTTGGACTGGTAGCTCAGGTAGTGGTTGTCGGGCAGCAGCACGGGGCCGTCGCCGATGG
GGGTGTTCTGCTGGTAGTGGTCGGCGAGCTGCACGCCGCCGTCCTCGATGTTGTGGCGGATCTTGAAGTT
GGCCTTGATGCCGTTCTTCTGCTTGTCGGCGGTGATATAGACGTTGTGGCTGTTGTAGTTGTACTCCAGC
TTGTGCCCCAGGATGTTGCCGTCCTCCTTGAAGTCGATGCCCTTCAGCTCGATGCGGTTCACCAGGGTGT
CGCCCTCGAACTTCACCTCGGCGCGGGTCTTGTAGTTGCCGTCGTCCTTGAAGAAGATGGTGCGCTCCTG
GACGTAGCCTTCGGGCATGGCGGACTTGAAGAAGTCGTGCTGCTTCATGTGGTCGGGGTAGCGGGCGAAG
CACTGCAGGCCGTAGCCGAGGGTGGTCACGAGGGTGGGCCAGGGCACGGGCAGCTTGCCGGTGGTGCAGA
TGAGCTTCAGGGTCAGCTTGCCGTAGGTGGCATCGCCCTCGCCCTCGCCGGACACGCTGAACTTGTGGCC
GTTTACGTCGCCGTCCAGCTCGACCAGGATGGGCACCACCCCCGGTGAACAGCTCCTCGCCCTTGCTCAC
CCGTCGACTGCAGAATTCCTTGTACAGCTCGTCCATGCCGAGAGTGATCCCGGCGGCGGTCACGAACTCA
