>Addgene plasmid #27791 | ACV | addgene partial sequence | sequence record 34800 | 27791 with CMV-F
GAGCTGGTTTAGTGAACCGTCAGATCCGCTAGCGCTACCGGTCGCCACCATGGTGAGCAAGGGCGAGGAG
CTGTTCACCGGGGTGGTGCCCATCCTGGTCGAGCTGGACGGCGACGTAAACGGCCACAAGTTCAGCGTGT
CCGGCGAGGGCGAGGGCGATGCCACCTACGGCAAGCTGACCCTGAAGCTCATCTGCACCACCGGCAAGCT
GCCCGTGCCCTGGCCCACCCTCGTGACCACCCTCGGCTGCGGCCTGCAGTGCTTCGCCCGCTACCCCGAC
CACATGAAGCAGCACGACTTCTTCAAGTCCGCCATGCCCGAAGGCTACGTCCAGGAGCGCACCATCTTCT
TCAAGGACGACGGCAACTACAAGACCCGCGCCGAGGTGAAGTTCGAGGGCGACACCCTGGTGAACCGCAT
CGAGCTGAAGGGCATCGACTTCAAGGAGGACGGCAACATCCTGGGGCACAAGCTGGAGTACAACTACAAC
AGCCACAACGTCTATATCACCGCCGACAAGCAGAAGAACGGCATCAAGGCCAACTTCAAGATCCGCCACA
ACATCGAGGACGGCGGCGTGCAGCTCGCCGACCACTACCAGCAGAACACCCCCATCGGCGACGGCCCCGT
GCTGCTGCCCGACAACCACTACCTGAGCTACCAGTCCAAGCTGAGCAAAGACCCCAACGAGAAGCGCGAT
CACATGGTCCTGCTGGAGTTCGTGACCGCCGCCGGGATCACTCTCGGCATGGACGAGCTGTACAAGTCCG
GACTCAGATCTGTGAGCAAGGGCGAGGAGCTGTTCACCGGGGGTGGTGCCCATCCTGGGTCGAGCTGGGA
C
